>Addgene plasmid #121396 | pGBDU-Atg17(F317D) | addgene full sequence | sequence record 237454 | Addgene NGS Result
TTGCATGCAACTTCTTTTCTTTTTTTTTCTTTTCTCTCTCCCCCGTTGTTGTCTCACCATATCCGCAATG
ACAAAAAAATGATGGAAGACACTAAAGGAAAAAATTAACGACAAAGACAGCACCAACAGATGTCGTTGTT
CCAGAGCTGATGAGGGGTATCTCGAAGCACACGAAACTTTTTCCTTCCTTCATTCACGCACACTACTCTC
TAATGAGCAACGGTATACGGCCTTCCTTCCAGTTACTTGAATTTGAAATAAAAAAAAGTTTGCTGTCTTG
CTATCAAGTATAAATAGACCTGCAATTATTAATCTTTTGTTTCCTCGTCATTGTTCTCGTTCCCTTTCTT
CCTTGTTTCTTTTTCTGCACAATATTTCAAGCTATACCAAGCATACAATCAACTCCAAGCTTGAAGCAAG
CCTCCTGAAAGATGAAGCTACTGTCTTCTATCGAACAAGCATGCGATATTTGCCGACTTAAAAAGCTCAA
GTGCTCCAAAGAAAAACCGAAGTGCGCCAAGTGTCTGAAGAACAACTGGGAGTGTCGCTACTCTCCCAAA
ACCAAAAGGTCTCCGCTGACTAGGGCACATCTGACAGAAGTGGAATCAAGGCTAGAAAGACTGGAACAGC
TATTTCTACTGATTTTTCCTCGAGAAGACCTTGACATGATTTTGAAAATGGATTCTTTACAGGATATAAA
AGCATTGTTAACAGGATTATTTGTACAAGATAATGTGAATAAAGATGCCGTCACAGATAGATTGGCTTCA
GTGGAGACTGATATGCCTCTAACATTGAGACAGCATAGAATAAGTGCGACATCATCATCGGAAGAGAGTA
GTAACAAAGGTCAAAGACAGTTGACTGTATCGCCGGAATTCCCCGGGGGATCCATCGATAACGAAGCAGA
TGTTACAAAATTTGTTAATAATGCCAGGAAAACGCTGACCGATGCTCAACTTTTATGTTCAAGTGCTAAT
TTAAGGATTGTAGATATTAAGAAAAAATTGTCATCTTGGCAGTTGAGTATTTCAAAACTCAATTTTCTAA
TAGTTGGCTTGAGACAGCAAGGAAAGTTTCTTTACACTATTTTAAAGGAAGGCATTGGGACAAAGCTAAT
CCAGAAACAATGGAATCAAGCTGTCTTAGTGGTCTTAGTTGATGAGATGAAGTACTGGCAATATGAAATC
ACTTCTAAAGTACAAAGGTTGGATGGTATAGTAAATGAATTGAGCATATCAGAAAAAGATGATACCGATC
CCTCTAAACTAGGAGATTACATCTCGAGAGACAACGTTAACTTATTGAATGACAAACTGAAAGAAGTGCC
AGTAATTGAGCGTCAAATTGAAAACATTAAGCTTCAATACGAAAATATGGTCAGAAAAGTTAACAAAGAA
CTGATTGATACCAAGTTGACGGACGTAACTCAAAAATTCCAAAGTAAATTTGGTATAGATAACCTGATGG
AAACAAATGTTGCAGAGCAGTTTAGCAGGGAACTAACGGACCTTGAAAAAGATTTAGCAGAGATAATGAA
TTCATTGACACAGCACTTTGATAAGACATTGCTGTTACAAGATAAAAAAATTGATAACGATGAACGTGAG
GAGCTGTTTAAGGTGGTACAAGGCGACGACAAAGAACTATACAACATTTTCAAAACTCTGCATGAGGTAA
TTGATGACGTGGACAAAACAATTCTTAACTTGGGTCAATTTTTGCAGGCAAAAATAAAGGAAAAGACAGA
ACTACACAGCGAAGTTTCTGAAATAATAAACGATTTCAATAGAAATTTGGAATATCTATTAATCTTTAAA
GATATTTCCAATCTGATTGATAGCGACAAAAATTCCTGTACACAAGATATTCAAACAACTAAGGAACTTT
GTGAATTTTATGATAATTTTGAAGAAAGCTACGGTAACTTAGTTCTAGAAGCAAAGAGGAGAAAGGATGT
GGCAAACAGAATGAAAACTATATTGAAAGATTGTGAAAAGCAGTTGCAGAATTTAGATGCTCAGGACCAG
GAAGAACGTCAGAATTTTATAGCGGAAAATGGAACTTATCTTCCTGAGACAATCTGGCCCGGTAAAATTG
ACGATTTTTCTTCCCTGTACACTTTAAATTACAACGTGAAGAATCCTTAGAAAAAAGGAAAAAAAGGCTG
CAGAGATCTATGAATCGTAGATACTGAAAAACCCCGCAAGTTCACTTCAACTGTGCATCGTGCACCATCT
CAATTTCTTTCATTTATACATCGTTTTGCCTTCTTTTATGTAACTATACTCCTCTAAGTTTCAATCTTGG
CCATGTAACCTCTGATCTATAGAATTTTTTAAATGACTAGAATTAATGCCCATCTTTTTTTTGGACCTAA
ATTCTTCATGAAAATATATTACGAGGGCTTATTCAGAAGCTTTGGACTTCTTCGCCAGAGGTTTGGTCAA
GTCTCCAATCAAGGTTGTCGGCTTGTCTACCTTGCCAGAAATTTACGAAAAGATGGAAAAGGGTCAAATC
GTTGGTAGATACGTTGTTGACACTTCTAAATAAGCGAATTTCTTATGATTTATGATTTTTATTATTAAAT
AAGTTATAAAAAAAATAAGTGTATACAAATTTTAAAGTGACTCTTAGGTTTTAAAACGAAAATTCTTATT
CTTGAGTAACTCTTTCCTGTAGGTCAGGTTGCTTTCTCAGGTATAGCATGAGGTCGCTCTTATTGACCAC
ACCTCTACCGGCATGCCAGCTTTTCAATTCATCATTTTTTTTTTATTCTTTTTTTTGATTTCGGTTTCCT
TGAAATTTTTTTGATTCGGTAATCTCCGAACAGAAGGAAGAACGAAGGAAGGAGCACAGACTTAGATTGG
TATATATACGCATATGTAGTGTTGAAGAAACATGAAATTGCCCAGTATTCTTAACCCAACTGCACAGAAC
AAAAACCGGAAACGAAGATAAATCATGTCGAAAGCTACATATAAGGAACGTGCTGCTACTCATCCTAGTC
CTGTTGCTGCCAAGCTATTTAATATCATGCACGAAAAGCAAACAAACTTGTGTGCTTCATTGGATGTTCG
TACCACCAAGGAATTACTGGAGTTAGTTGAAGCATTAGGTCCCAAAATTTGTTTACTAAAAACACATGTG
GATATCTTGACTGATTTTTCCATGGAGGGCACAGTTAAGCCGCTAAAGGCATTATCCGCCAAGTACAATT
TTTTACTCTTCGAAGACAGAAAATTTGCTGACATTGGTAATACAGTCAAATTGCAGTACTCTGCGGGTGT
ATACAGAATAGCAGAATGGGCAGACATTACGAATGCACACGGTGTGGTGGGCCCAGGTATTGTTAGCGGT
TTGAAGCAGGCGGCAGAAGAAGTAACAAAGGAACCTAGAGGCCTTTTGATGTTAGCAGAATTGTCATGCA
AGGGCTCCCTATCTACTGGAGAATATACTAAGGGTACTGTTGACATTGCGAAGAGCGACAAAGATTTTGT
TATCGGCTTTATTGCTCAAAGAGACATGGGTGGAAGAGATGAAGGTTACGATTGGTTGATTATGACACCC
GGTGTGGGTTTAGATGACAAGGGAGACGCATTGGGTCAACAGTATAGAACCGTGGATGATGTGGTCTCTA
CAGGATCTGACATTATTATTGTTGGAAGAGGACTATTTGCAAAGGGAAGGGATGCTAAGGTAGAGGGTGA
ACGTTACAGAAAAGCAGGCTGGGAAGCATATTTGAGAAGATGCGGCCAGCAAAACTAAAAAACTGTATTA
TAAGTAAATGCATGTATACTAAACTCACAAATTAGAGCTTCAATTTAATTATATCAGTTATTACCCCTGC
ATTAATGAATCGGCCAACGCGCGGGGAGAGGCGGTTTGCGTATTGGGCGCTCTTCCGCTTCCTCGCTCAC
TGACTCGCTGCGCTCGGTCGTTCGGCTGCGGCGAGCGGTATCAGCTCACTCAAAGGCGGTAATACGGTTA
TCCACAGAATCAGGGGATAACGCAGGAAAGAACATGTGAGCAAAAGGCCAGCAAAAGGCCAGGAACCGTA
AAAAGGCCGCGTTGCTGGCGTTTTTCCATAGGCTCCGCCCCCCTGACGAGCATCACAAAAATCGACGCTC
AAGTCAGAGGTGGCGAAACCCGACAGGACTATAAAGATACCAGGCGTTTCCCCCTGGAAGCTCCCTCGTG
CGCTCTCCTGTTCCGACCCTGCCGCTTACCGGATACCTGTCCGCCTTTCTCCCTTCGGGAAGCGTGGCGC
TTTCTCATAGCTCACGCTGTAGGTATCTCAGTTCGGTGTAGGTCGTTCGCTCCAAGCTGGGCTGTGTGCA
CGAACCCCCCGTTCAGCCCGACCGCTGCGCCTTATCCGGTAACTATCGTCTTGAGTCCAACCCGGTAAGA
CACGACTTATCGCCACTGGCAGCAGCCACTGGTAACAGGATTAGCAGAGCGAGGTATGTAGGCGGTGCTA
CAGAGTTCTTGAAGTGGTGGCCTAACTACGGCTACACTAGAAGAACAGTATTTGGTATCTGCGCTCTGCT
GAAGCCAGTTACCTTCGGAAAAAGAGTTGGTAGCTCTTGATCCGGCAAACAAACCACCGCTGGTAGCGGT
GGTTTTTTTGTTTGCAAGCAGCAGATTACGCGCAGAAAAAAAGGATCTCAAGAAGATCCTTTGATCTTTT
CTACGGGGTCTGACGCTCAGTGGAACGAAAACTCACGTTAAGGGATTTTGGTCATGAGATTATCAAAAAG
GATCTTCACCTAGATCCTTTTAAATTAAAAATGAAGTTTTAAATCAATCTAAAGTATATATGAGTAAACT
TGGTCTGACAGTTACCAATGCTTAATCAGTGAGGCACCTATCTCAGCGATCTGTCTATTTCGTTCATCCA
TAGTTGCCTGACTCCCCGTCGTGTAGATAACTACGATACGGGAGGGCTTACCATCTGGCCCCAGTGCTGC
AATGATACCGCGAGACCCACGCTCACCGGCTCCAGATTTATCAGCAATAAACCAGCCAGCCGGAAGGGCC
GAGCGCAGAAGTGGTCCTGCAACTTTATCCGCCTCCATCCAGTCTATTAATTGTTGCCGGGAAGCTAGAG
TAAGTAGTTCGCCAGTTAATAGTTTGCGCAACGTTGTTGCCATTGCTACAGGCATCGTGGTGTCACGCTC
GTCGTTTGGTATGGCTTCATTCAGCTCCGGTTCCCAACGATCAAGGCGAGTTACATGATCCCCCATGTTG
TGCAAAAAAGCGGTTAGCTCCTTCGGTCCTCCGATCGTTGTCAGAAGTAAGTTGGCCGCAGTGTTATCAC
TCATGGTTATGGCAGCACTGCATAATTCTCTTACTGTCATGCCATCCGTAAGATGCTTTTCTGTGACTGG
TGAGTACTCAACCAAGTCATTCTGAGAATAGTGTATGCGGCGACCGAGTTGCTCTTGCCCGGCGTCAATA
CGGGATAATACCGCGCCACATAGCAGAACTTTAAAAGTGCTCATCATTGGAAAACGTTCTTCGGGGCGAA
AACTCTCAAGGATCTTACCGCTGTTGAGATCCAGTTCGATGTAACCCACTCGTGCACCCAACTGATCTTC
AGCATCTTTTACTTTCACCAGCGTTTCTGGGTGAGCAAAAACAGGAAGGCAAAATGCCGCAAAAAAGGGA
ATAAGGGCGACACGGAAATGTTGAATACTCATACTCTTCCTTTTTCAATATTATTGAAGCATTTATCAGG
GTTATTGTCTCATGAGCGGATACATATTTGAATGTATTTAGAAAAATAAACAAATAGGGGTTCCGCGCAC
ATTTCCCCGAAAAGTGCCACCTGACGTCTAAGAAACCATTATTATCATGACATTAACCTATAAAAATAGG
CGTATCACGAGGCCCTTTCGTCTCGCGCGTTTCGGTGATGACGGTGAAAACCTCTGACACATGCAGCTCC
CGGAGACGGTCACAGCTTGTCTGTAAGCGGATGCCGGGAGCAGACAAGCCCGTCAGGGCGCGTCAGCGGG
TGTTGGCGGGTGTCGGGGCTGGCTTAACTATGCGGCATCAGAGCAGATTGTACTGAGAGTGCACCATAAC
GCATTTAAGCATAAACACGCACTATGCCGTTCTTCTCATGTATATATATATACAGGCAACACGCAGATAT
AGGTGCGACGTGAACAGTGAGCTGTATGTGCGCAGCTCGCGTTGCATTTTCGGAAGCGCTCGTTTTCGGA
AACGCTTTGAAGTTCCTATTCCGAAGTTCCTATTCTCTAGCTAGAAAGTATAGGAACTTCAGAGCGCTTT
TGAAAACCAAAAGCGCTCTGAAGACGCACTTTCAAAAAACCAAAAACGCACCGGACTGTAACGAGCTACT
AAAATATTGCGAATACCGCTTCCACAAACATTGCTCAAAAGTATCTCTTTGCTATATATCTCTGTGCTAT
ATCCCTATATAACCTACCCATCCACCTTTCGCTCCTTGAACTTGCATCTAAACTCGACCTCTACATTTTT
TATGTTTATCTCTAGTATTACTCTTTAGACAAAAAAATTGTAGTAAGAACTATTCATAGAGTGAATCGAA
AACAATACGAAAATGTAAACATTTCCTATACGTAGTATATAGAGACAAAATAGAAGAAACCGTTCATAAT
TTTCTGACCAATGAAGAATCATCAACGCTATCACTTTCTGTTCACAAAGTATGCGCAATCCACATCGGTA
TAGAATATAATCGGGGATGCCTTTATCTTGAAAAAATGCACCCGCAGCTTCGCTAGTAATCAGTAAACGC
GGGAAGTGGAGTCAGGCTTTTTTTATGGAAGAGAAAATAGACACCAAAGTAGCCTTCTTCTAACCTTAAC
GGACCTACAGTGCAAAAAGTTATCAAGAGACTGCATTATAGAGCGCACAAAGGAGAAAAAAAGTAATCTA
AGATGCTTTGTTAGAAAAATAGCGCTCTCGGGATGCATTTTTGTAGAACAAAAAAGAAGTATAGATTCTT
TGTTGGTAAAATAGCGCTCTCGCGTTGCATTTCTGTTCTGTAAAAATGCAGCTCAGATTCTTTGTTTGAA
AAATTAGCGCTCTCGCGTTGCATTTTTGTTTTACAAAAATGAAGCACAGATTCTTCGTTGGTAAAATAGC
GCTTTCGCGTTGCATTTCTGTTCTGTAAAAATGCAGCTCAGATTCTTTGTTTGAAAAATTAGCGCTCTCG
CGTTGCATTTTTGTTCTACAAAATGAAGCACAGATGCTTCGTTGC
Features (pLannotate 1.2.2; 14 found; start..end, strand, type, name):
      8..404     +  promoter       ADH1 promoter: S. cerevisiae ADH1; promoter for alcohol dehydrogenase 1
    432..872     +  CDS            GAL4 DNA binding domain: DNA binding domain of the GAL4 transcriptional activator; Saccharomyces cerevisiae GAL4 (truncated)
    900..2147    +  CDS            ATG17: ATG17_YEAST - Also known as APG17. Experimental evidence at protein level: Swiss-Prot protein existence level 1. Autophagy-specific protein that functions with ATG13, ATG29, and CIS1/ATG31 in response to autophagy-inducing signals as a scaffold to recruit other ATG proteins to organize pre-autophagosomal structure (PAS) formation. Modulates the timing and magnitude of the autophagy response, such as the size of the sequestering vesicles, through interacting with and regulating ATG1 kinase activity. Plays particularly a role in pexophagy and nucleophagy. With ATG13, is required for ATG1 activat
   2416..2550    +  CDS            ADH1 (fragment): ADH1_YEAST - Also known as ADC1. Experimental evidence at protein level: Swiss-Prot protein existence level 1. This isozyme preferentially catalyzes the conversion of primary unbranched alcohols to their corresponding aldehydes. Also shows activity toward secondary alcohols. From Saccharomyces cerevisiae (strain ATCC 204508 / S288c) (Baker's yeast).
   2554..2741    +  terminator     ADH1 terminator: S. cerevisiae ADH1; transcription terminator for the S. cerevisiae alcohol dehydrogenase 1 (ADH1) gene
   2753..2964    +  promoter       URA3 promoter: S. cerevisiae URA3
   2965..3768    +  CDS            URA3: orotidine-5'-phosphate decarboxylase, required for uracil biosynthesis; S. cerevisiae URA3; yeast auxotrophic marker, counterselectable with 5-fluoroorotic acid (5-FOA)
   3847..3900    -  CDS            lacI (fragment): lac repressor; lacI; The lac repressor binds to the lac operator to inhibit transcription in E. coli. This inhibition can be relieved by adding lactose or isopropyl-β-D-thiogalactopyranoside (IPTG).
   4083..4671    -  rep_origin     ori: high-copy-number ColE1/pMB1/pBR322/pUC origin of replication
   4842..5702    -  CDS            AmpR: β-lactamase; bla; confers resistance to ampicillin, carbenicillin, and related antibiotics
   5703..5807    -  promoter       AmpR promoter: bla
   5902..5937    +  CDS            rop (fragment): Rop protein, which maintains plasmids at low copy number; rop
   6039..6088    +  misc_feature   bom (fragment): basis of mobility region from pBR322
   6089..7253    +  rep_origin     2μ ori: yeast 2μ plasmid origin of replication
