[The description below was written by a language model from this plasmid's Addgene catalogue record and pLannotate feature annotations shown in this document.]
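Description:
pGBDU-Atg17(F317D) is a yeast two-hybrid "bait" plasmid built on the pGBDU-c1 backbone, a yeast–E. coli shuttle vector of about 7.3 kb. In bacteria it is maintained through a high-copy ColE1/pUC-type origin and selected with ampicillin via the β-lactamase gene. In Saccharomyces cerevisiae it replicates episomally from the 2μ origin and is selected by uracil prototrophy through a URA3 cassette under its own promoter. URA3 can also be counterselected with 5-fluoroorotic acid. Short annotated fragments of lacI, rop and the pBR322 bom region appear to be non-functional backbone remnants.

The expression cassette uses the yeast ADH1 promoter to drive the GAL4 DNA-binding domain, followed downstream by the S. cerevisiae ATG17 coding sequence, with the ADH1 terminator (preceded by a small leftover piece of the ADH1 coding region) ending the transcript. The arrangement is consistent with an N-terminal GAL4 DNA-binding domain fusion to Atg17, the insert having been placed between ClaI and PstI sites. Atg17 is an autophagy scaffold protein that acts with Atg13, Atg29 and Atg31 to organise the pre-autophagosomal structure and to regulate Atg1 kinase. This version carries a phenylalanine-to-aspartate substitution at residue 317.

In a two-hybrid assay, the fusion binds GAL4-responsive reporter promoters and activates them only when a co-expressed activation-domain "prey" protein interacts with Atg17. The stated purpose is yeast two-hybrid analysis, so the point mutant presumably tests how residue 317 contributes to Atg17's interactions, although the record does not say which partner or interface the mutation is meant to affect.
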