Addgene plasmid #121396: pGBDU-Atg17(F317D)
Purpose: For Yeast-two-hybrid analysis
Depositing lab: Daniel Klionsky. Depositing organization: University of Michigan. Publication: The Atg17-Atg31-Atg29 Complex Coordinates with Atg11 to Recruit the Vam7 SNARE and Mediate Autophagosome-Vacuole Fusion. Liu X, Mao K, Yu AYH, Omairi-Nasser A, Austin J 2nd, Glick BS, Yip CK, Klionsky DJ. Curr Biol. 2016 Jan 25;26(2):150-160. doi: 10.1016/j.cub.2015.11.054. Epub 2016 Jan 7. PubMed 26774783.
Backbone
  Vector backbone: pGBDU-c1
  Vector type: Yeast Expression
  Selectable markers: URA3
Growth in bacteria
  Bacterial resistance: Ampicillin, 100 μg/mL
  Growth temperature: 37°C
  Growth strain: DH5alpha
  Copy number: Unknown
Gene/Insert
  Gene/Insert name: ATG17
  Species: S. cerevisiae (budding yeast)
  Mutation: Phenylalanine 317 to Aspartic acid
  Promoter: ADH1 promoter
  Cloning method: Restriction Enzyme; 5′ cloning site Cla1 (unknown if destroyed); 3′ cloning site Pst1 (unknown if destroyed)
  Sequencing primers: 5′ gtgaataaagatgccgtcac
Terms and licenses: Academic/Nonprofit Terms; Industry Terms: Not Available to Industry
How to cite: pGBDU-Atg17(F317D) was a gift from Daniel Klionsky (Addgene plasmid # 121396 ; http://n2t.net/addgene:121396 ; RRID:Addgene_121396)
