>Addgene plasmid #121396 | pGBDU-Atg17(F317D) | depositor partial sequence | sequence record 231055 | pGBDU-Atg17(F317D) sequence 7245 bps
GCTTGCATGCAACTTCTTTTCTTTTTTTTTCTTTTCTCTCTCCCCCGTTGTTGTCTCACCATATCCGCAA
TGACAAAAAAAATGATGGAAGACACTAAAGGAAAAAATTAACGACAAAGACAGCACCAACAGATGTCGTT
GTTCCAGAGCTGATGAGGGGTATCTTCGAACACACGAAACTTTTTCCTTCCTTCATTCACGCACACTACT
CTCTAATGAGCAACGGTATACGGCCTTCCTTCCAGTTACTTGAATTTGAAATAAAAAAAGTTTGCCGCTT
TGCTATCAAGTATAAATAGACCTGCAATTATTAATCTTTTGTTTCCTCGTCATTGTTCTCGTTCCCTTTC
TTCCTTGTTTCTTTTTCTGCACAATATTTCAAGCTATACCAAGCATACAATCAACTCCAAGCTTGAAGCA
AGCCTCCTGAAAGATGAAGCTACTGTCTTCTATCGAACAAGCATGCGATATTTGCCGACTTAAAAAGCTC
AAGTGCTCCAAAGAAAAACCGAAGTGCGCCAAGTGTCTGAAGAACAACTGGGAGTGTCGCTACTCTCCCA
AAACCAAAAGGTCTCCGCTGACTAGGGCACATCTGACAGAAGTGGAATCAAGGCTAGAAAGACTGGAACA
GCTATTTCTACTGATTTTTCCTCGAGAAGACCTTGACATGATTTTGAAAATGGATTCTTTACAGGATATA
AAAGCATTGTTAACAGGATTATTTGTACAAGATAATGTGAATAAAGATGCCGTCACAGATAGATTGGCTT
CAGTGGAGACTGATATGCCTCTAACATTGAGACAGCATAGAATAAGTGCGACATCATCATCGGAAGAGAG
TAGTAACAAAGGTCAAAGACAGTTGACTGTATCGCCGGAATTCCCCGGGGGATCCATCGATATGAACGAA
GCAGATGTTACAAAATTTGTTAATAATGCCAGGAAAACGCTGACCGATGCTCAACTTTTATGTTCAAGTG
CTAATTTAAGGATTGTAGATATTAAGAAAAAATTGTCATCTTGGCAGTTGAGTATTTCAAAACTCAATTT
TCTAATAGTTGGCTTGAGACAGCAAGGAAAGTTTCTTTACACTATTTTAAAGGAAGGCATTGGGACAAAG
CTAATCCAGAAACAATGGAATCAAGCTGTCTTAGTGGTCTTAGTTGATGAGATGAAGTACTGGCAATATG
AAATCACTTCTAAAGTACAAAGGTTGGATGGTATAGTAAATGAATTGAGCATATCAGAAAAAGATGATAC
CGATCCCTCTAAACTAGGAGATTACATCTCGAGAGACAACGTTAACTTATTGAATGACAAACTGAAAGAA
GTGCCAGTAATTGAGCGTCAAATTGAAAACATTAAGCTTCAATACGAAAATATGGTCAGAAAAGTTAACA
AAGAACTGATTGATACCAAGTTGACGGACGTAACTCAAAAATTCCAAAGTAAATTTGGTATAGATAACCT
GATGGAAACAAATGTTGCAGAGCAGTTTAGCAGGGAACTAACGGACCTTGAAAAAGATTTAGCAGAGATA
ATGAATTCATTGACACAGCACTTTGATAAGACATTGCTGTTACAAGATAAAAAAATTGATAACGATGAAC
GTGAGGAGCTGTTTAAGGTGGTACAAGGCGACGACAAAGAACTATACAACATTTTCAAAACTCTGCATGA
GGTAATTGATGACGTGGACAAAACAATTCTTAACTTGGGTCAATTTTTGCAGGCAAAAATAAAGGAAAAG
ACAGAACTACACAGCGAAGTTTCTGAAATAATAAACGATTTCAATAGAAATTTGGAATATCTATTAATCT
TTAAAGATATTTCCAATCTGATTGATAGCGACAAAAATTCCTGTACACAAGATATTCAAACAACTAAGGA
ACTTTGTGAATTTTATGATAATTTTGAAGAAAGCTACGGTAACTTAGTTCTAGAAGCAAAGAGGAGAAAG
GATGTGGCAAACAGAATGAAAACTATATTGAAAGATTGTGAAAAGCAGTTGCAGAATTTAGATGCTCAGG
ACCAGGAAGAACGTCAGAATTTTATAGCGGAAAATGGAACTTATCTTCCTGAGACAATCTGGCCCGGTAA
AATTGACGATTTTTCTTCCCTGTACACTTTAAATTACAACGTGAAGAATCCTTAGCTGCAGAGATCTATG
AATCGTAGATACTGAAAAACCCCGCAAGTTCACTTCAACTGTGCATCGTGCACCATCTCAATTTCTTTCA
TTTATACATCGTTTTGCCTTCTTTTATGTAACTATACTCCTCTAAGTTTCAATCTTGGCCATGTAACCTC
TGATCTATAGAATTTTTTAAATGACTAGAATTAATGCCCATCTTTTTTTTGGACCTAAATTCTTCATGAA
AATATATTACGAGGGCTTATTCAGAAGCTTTGGACTTCTTCGCCAGAGGTTTGGTCAAGTCTCCAATCAA
GGTTGTCGGCTTGTCTACCTTGCCAGAAATTTACGAAAAGATGGAAAAGGGTCAAATCGTTGGTAGATAC
GTTGTTGACACTTCTAAATAAGCGAATTTCTTATGATTTATGATTTTTATTATTAAATAAGTTATAAAAA
AAATAAGTGTATACAAATTTTAAAGTGACTCTTAGGTTTTAAAACGAAAATTCTTGTTCTTGAGTAACTC
TTTCCTGTAGGTCAGGTTGCTTTCTCAGGTATAGCATGAGGTCGCTCTTATTGACCACACCTCTACCGGC
ATGCAGCTTTTCAATTCAATTCATCATTTTTTTTTTATTCTTTTTTTTGATTTCGGTTTCTTTGAAATTT
TTTTGATTCGGTAATCTCCGAACAGAAGGAAGAACGAAGGAAGGAGCACAGACTTAGATTGGTATATATA
CGCATATGTAGTGTTGAAGAAACATGAAATTGCCCAGTATTCTTAACCCAACTGCACAGAACAAAAACCG
GAAACGAAGATAAATCATGTCGAAAGCTACATATAAGGAACGTGCTGCTACTCATCCTAGTCCTGTTGCT
GCCAAGCTATTTAATATCATGCACGAAAAGCAAACAAACTTGTGTGCTTCATTGGATGTTCGTACCACCA
AGGAATTACTGGAGTTAGTTGAAGCATTAGGTCCCAAAATTTGTTTACTAAAAACACATGTGGATATCTT
GACTGATTTTTCCATGGAGGGCACAGTTAAGCCGCTAAAGGCATTATCCGCCAAGTACAATTTTTTACTC
TTCGAAGACAGAAAATTTGCTGACATTGGTAATACAGTCAAATTGCAGTACTCTGCGGGTGTATACAGAA
TAGCAGAATGGGCAGACATTACGAATGCACACGGTGTGGTGGGCCCAGGTATTGTTAGCGGTTTGAAGCA
GGCGGCAGAAGAAGTAACAAAGGAACCTAGAGGCCTTTTGATGTTAGCAGAATTGTCATGCAAGGGCTCC
CTATCTACTGGAGAATATACTAAGGGTACTGTTGACATTGCGAAGAGCGACAAAGATTTTGTTATCGGCT
TTATTGCTCAAAGAGACATGGGTGGAAGAGATGAAGGTTACGATTGGTTGATTATGACACCCGGTGTGGG
TTTAGATGACAAGGGAGACGCATTGGGTCAACAGTATAGAACCGTGGATGATGTGGTCTCTACAGGATCT
GACATTATTATTGTTGGAAGAGGACTATTTGCAAAGGGAAGGGATGCTAAGGTAGAGGGTGAACGTTACA
GAAAAGCAGGCTGGGAAGCATATTTGAGAAGATGCGGCCAGCAAAACTAAAAAACTGTATTATAAGTAAA
TGCATGTATACTAAACTCACAAATTAGAGCTTCAATTTAATTATATCAGTTATTACCCCTGGATTAATGA
ATCGGCCAACGCGCGGGGAGAGGCGGTTTGCGTATTGGGCGCTCTTCCGCTTCCTCGCTCACTGACTCGC
TGCGCTCGGTCGTTCGGCTGCGGCGAGCGGTATCAGCTCACTCAAAGGCGGTAATACGGTTATCCACAGA
ATCAGGGGATAACGCAGGAAAGAACATGTGAGCAAAAGGCCAGCAAAAGGCCAGGAACCGTAAAAAGGCC
GCGTTGCTGGCGTTTTTCCATAGGCTCCGCCCCCCTGACGAGCATCACAAAAATCGACGCTCAAGTCAGA
GGTGGCGAAACCCGACAGGACTATAAAGATACCAGGCGTTTCCCCCTGGAAGCTCCCTCGTGCGCTCTCC
TGTTCCGACCCTGCCGCTTACCGGATACCTGTCCGCCTTTCTCCCTTCGGGAAGCGTGGCGCTTTCTCAT
AGCTCACGCTGTAGGTATCTCAGTTCGGTGTAGGTCGTTCGCTCCAAGCTGGGCTGTGTGCACGAACCCC
CCGTTCAGCCCGACCGCTGCGCCTTATCCGGTAACTATCGTCTTGAGTCCAACCCGGTAAGACACGACTT
ATCGCCACTGGCAGCAGCCACTGGTAACAGGATTAGCAGAGCGAGGTATGTAGGCGGTGCTACAGAGTTC
TTGAAGTGGTGGCCTAACTACGGCTACACTAGAAGGACAGTATTTGGTATCTGCGCTCTGCTGAAGCCAG
TTACCTTCGGAAAAAGAGTTGGTAGCTCTTGATCCGGCAAACAAACCACCGCTGGTAGCGGTGGTTTTTT
TGTTTGCAAGCAGCAGATTACGCGCAGAAAAAAAGGATCTCAAGAAGATCCTTTGATCTTTTCTACGGGG
TCTGACGCTCAGTGGAACGAAAACTCACGTTAAGGGATTTTGGTCATGAGATTATCAAAAAGGATCTTCA
CCTAGATCCTTTTAAATTAAAAATGAAGTTTTAAATCAATCTAAAGTATATATGAGTAAACTTGGTCTGA
CAGTTACCAATGCTTAATCAGTGAGGCACCTATCTCAGCGATCTGTCTATTTCGTTCATCCATAGTTGCC
TGACTCCCCGTCGTGTAGATAACTACGATACGGGAGGGCTTACCATCTGGCCCCAGTGCTGCAATGATAC
CGCGAGACCCACGCTCACCGGCTCCAGATTTATCAGCAATAAACCAGCCAGCCGGAAGGGCCGAGCGCAG
AAGTGGTCCTGCAACTTTATCCGCCTCCATCCAGTCTATTAATTGTTGCCGGGAAGCTAGAGTAAGTAGT
TCGCCAGTTAATAGTTTGCGCAACGTTGTTGCCATTGCTACAGGCATCGTGGTGTCACGCTCGTCGTTTG
GTATGGCTTCATTCAGCTCCGGTTCCCAACGATCAAGGCGAGTTACATGATCCCCCATGTTGTGCAAAAA
AGCGGTTAGCTCCTTCGGTCCTCCGATCGTTGTCAGAAGTAAGTTGGCCGCAGTGTTATCACTCATGGTT
ATGGCAGCACTGCATAATTCTCTTACTGTCATGCCATCCGTAAGATGCTTTTCTGTGACTGGTGAGTACT
CAACCAAGTCATTCTGAGAATAGTGTATGCGGCGACCGAGTTGCTCTTGCCCGGCGTCAATACGGGATAA
TACCGCGCCACATAGCAGAACTTTAAAAGTGCTCATCATTGGAAAACGTTCTTCGGGGCGAAAACTCTCA
AGGATCTTACCGCTGTTGAGATCCAGTTCGATGTAACCCACTCGTGCACCCAACTGATCTTCAGCATCTT
TTACTTTCACCAGCGTTTCTGGGTGAGCAAAAACAGGAAGGCAAAATGCCGCAAAAAAGGGAATAAGGGC
GACACGGAAATGTTGAATACTCATACTCTTCCTTTTTCAATATTATTGAAGCATTTATCAGGGTTATTGT
CTCATGAGCGGATACATATTTGAATGTATTTAGAAAAATAAACAAATAGGGGTTCCGCGCACATTTCCCC
GAAAAGTGCCACCTGACGTCTAAGAAACCATTATTATCATGACATTAACCTATAAAAATAGGCGTATCAC
GAGGCCCTTTCGTCTCGCGCGTTTCGGTGATGACGGTGAAAACCTCTGACACATGCAGCTCCCGGAGACG
GTCACAGCTTGTCTGTAAGCGGATGCCGGGAGCAGACAAGCCCGTCAGGGCGCGTCAGCGGGTGTTGGCG
GGTGTCGGGGCTGGCTTAACTATGCGGCATCAGAGCAGATTGTACTGAGAGTGCACCATAACGCATTTAA
GCATAAACACGCACTATGCCGTTCTTCTCATGTATATATATATACAGGCAACACGCAGATATAGGTGCGA
CGTGAACAGTGAGCTGTATGTGCGCAGCTCGCGTTGCATTTTCGGAAGCGCTCGTTTTCGGAAACGCTTT
GAAGTTCCTATTCCGAAGTTCCTATTCTCTAGCTAGAAAGTATAGGAACTTCAGAGCGCTTTTGAAAACC
AAAAGCGCTCTGAAGACGCACTTTCAAAAAACCAAAAACGCACCGGACTGTAACGAGCTACTAAAATATT
GCGAATACCGCTTCCACAAACATTGCTCAAAAGTATCTCTTTGCTATATATCTCTGTGCTATATCCCTAT
ATAACCTACCCATCCACCTTTCGCTCCTTGAACTTGCATCTAAACTCGACCTCTACATTTTTTATGTTTA
TCTCTAGTATTACTCTTTAGACAAAAAAATTGTAGTAAGAACTATTCATAGAGTGAATCGAAAACAATAC
GAAAATGTAAACATTTCCTATACGTAGTATATAGAGACAAAATAGAAGAAACCGTTCATAATTTTCTGAC
CAATGAAGAATCATCAACGCTATCACTTTCTGTTCACAAAGTATGCGCAATCCACATCGGTATAGAATAT
AATCGGGGATGCCTTTATCTTGAAAAAATGCACCCGCAGCTTCGCTAGTAATCAGTAAACGCGGGAAGTG
GAGTCAGGCTTTTTTTATGGAAGAGAAAATAGACACCAAAGTAGCCTTCTTCTAACCTTAACGGACCTAC
AGTGCAAAAAGTTATCAAGAGACTGCATTATAGAGCGCACAAAGGAGAAAAAAAGTAATCTAAGATGCTT
TGTTAGAAAAATAGCGCTCTCGGGATGCATTTTTGTAGAACAAAAAAGAAGTATAGATTCTTTGTTGGTA
AAATAGCGCTCTCGCGTTGCATTTCTGTTCTGTAAAAATGCAGCTCAGATTCTTTGTTTGAAAAATTAGC
GCTCTCGCGTTGCATTTTTGTTTTACAAAAATGAAGCACAGATTCTTCGTTGGTAAAATAGCGCTTTCGC
GTTGCATTTCTGTTCTGTAAAAATGCAGCTCAGATTCTTTGTTTGAAAAATTAGCGCTCTCGCGTTGCAT
TTTTGTTCTACAAAATGAAGCACAGATGCTTCGTT
